Addgene plasmid #115991: pSW618 - pAHP6
Purpose: entry vector for GreenGate cloning method, promoter
Depositing lab: Sebastien Wolf. Depositing organization: Universitaet Heidelberg. Publication: A Comprehensive Toolkit for Inducible, Cell Type-Specific Gene Expression in Arabidopsis. Schurholz AK, Lopez-Salmeron V, Li Z, Forner J, Wenzl C, Gaillochet C, Augustin S, Vilches-Barro A, Fuchs M, Gebert M, Lohmann JU, Greb T, Wolf S. Plant Physiol. 2018 Jul 19. pii: pp.18.00463. doi: 10.1104/pp.18.00463. PubMed 30026289.
Backbone
  Vector backbone: A000
  Vector type: Unspecified
Growth in bacteria
  Bacterial resistance: Ampicillin, 100 μg/mL
  Growth temperature: 37°C
  Growth strain: DH5alpha
  Copy number: High Copy
Gene/Insert
  Gene/Insert name: pAHP6
  Species: A. thaliana (mustard weed)
  Insert size (bp): 1590
  Cloning method: Restriction Enzyme; 5′ cloning site Unknown (unknown if destroyed); 3′ cloning site Unknown (unknown if destroyed)
Terms and licenses: Academic/Nonprofit Terms; Industry Terms: Not Available to Industry
How to cite: pSW618 - pAHP6 was a gift from Sebastien Wolf (Addgene plasmid # 115991 ; http://n2t.net/addgene:115991 ; RRID:Addgene_115991)
