[The description below was written by a language model from this plasmid's Addgene catalogue record and pLannotate feature annotations shown in this document.]
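Description:
pSW618 - pAHP6 is a GreenGate entry vector that supplies a plant promoter module for Golden Gate-style assembly of Arabidopsis expression constructs. Its backbone is listed as A000, which fits the promoter position in the GreenGate module series, and the vector type is otherwise unspecified. The sequenced plasmid is 4,273 nt. It replicates in E. coli from a high-copy ColE1/pUC-type origin and is selected with ampicillin through a bla (β-lactamase) gene driven by its own promoter. The remaining annotated features are remnants of a standard cloning backbone: a lacI fragment, CAP binding site, lac promoter and operator, a lacZα fragment, and partial bom and rop sequences. None of these is expected to contribute to the function of the module.

The payload is a 1,590 bp fragment from Arabidopsis thaliana named pAHP6, which by its name and the stated purpose is the promoter region of the AHP6 gene. The automated annotation does not label this insert. However, an unannotated stretch of about 1.6 kb lies between the SP6 and T7 phage promoters, and its size matches the recorded insert. The cloning sites are recorded as unknown, and the type IIS recognition sites and overhangs used for GreenGate assembly are not annotated. The plasmid has no plant selection marker, coding sequence or terminator of its own. It serves purely as a donor part to be combined with other entry modules in a plant destination vector. The associated publication describes a toolkit for inducible, cell type-specific gene expression in Arabidopsis, in which this promoter would provide the tissue specificity.
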