Features (pLannotate 1.2.2; 12 found; start..end, strand, type, name):
     96..200     +  promoter       AmpR promoter: bla
    201..1061    +  CDS            AmpR: β-lactamase; bla; confers resistance to ampicillin, carbenicillin, and related antibiotics
   1232..1820    +  rep_origin     ori: high-copy-number ColE1/pMB1/pBR322/pUC origin of replication
   2003..2095    +  CDS            lacI (fragment): lac repressor; lacI; The lac repressor binds to the lac operator to inhibit transcription in E. coli. This inhibition can be relieved by adding lactose or isopropyl-β-D-thiogalactopyranoside (IPTG).
   2108..2129    +  protein_bind   CAP binding site: CAP binding activates transcription in the presence of cAMP. E. coli catabolite activator protein
   2144..2174    +  promoter       lac promoter: promoter for the E. coli lac operon
   2182..2198    +  protein_bind   lac operator: The lac repressor binds to the lac operator to inhibit transcription in E. coli. This inhibition can be relieved by adding lactose or isopropyl-β-D-thiogalactopyranoside (IPTG). lac repressor encoded by lacI
   2212..2230    +  promoter       SP6 promoter: promoter for bacteriophage SP6 RNA polymerase
   3860..3878    -  promoter       T7 promoter: promoter for bacteriophage T7 RNA polymerase
   3880..4032    +  CDS            lacZα (fragment): LacZα fragment of β-galactosidase; lacZ fragment
   4038..4137    -  misc_feature   bom (fragment): basis of mobility region from pBR322
   4239..1       -  CDS            rop (fragment) (across the origin): Rop protein, which maintains plasmids at low copy number; rop
>Addgene plasmid #115991 | pSW618 - pAHP6 | addgene full sequence | sequence record 227311 | Addgene NGS Result
GACGAAAGGGCCTCGTGATACGCCTATTTTTATAGGTTAATGTCATGATAATAATGGTTTCTTAGACGTC
AGGTGGCACTTTTCGGGGAAATGTGCGCGGAACCCCTATTTGTTTATTTTTCTAAATACATTCAAATATG
TATCCGCTCATGAGACAATAACCCTGATAAATGCTTCAATAATATTGAAAAAGGAAGAGTATGAGTATTC
AACATTTCCGTGTCGCCCTTATTCCCTTTTTTGCGGCATTTTGCCTTCCTGTTTTTGCTCACCCAGAAAC
GCTGGTGAAAGTAAAAGATGCTGAAGATCAGTTGGGTGCACGAGTGGGTTACATCGAACTGGATCTCAAC
AGCGGTAAGATCCTTGAGAGTTTTCGCCCCGAAGAACGTTTTCCAATGATGAGCACTTTTAAAGTTCTGC
TATGTGGCGCGGTATTATCCCGTATTGACGCCGGGCAAGAGCAACTCGGTCGCCGCATACACTATTCTCA
GAATGACTTGGTTGAGTACTCACCAGTCACAGAAAAGCATCTTACGGATGGCATGACAGTAAGAGAATTA
TGCAGTGCTGCCATAACCATGAGTGATAACACTGCGGCCAACTTACTTCTGACAACGATCGGAGGACCGA
AGGAGCTAACCGCTTTTTTGCACAACATGGGGGATCATGTAACTCGCCTTGATCGTTGGGAACCGGAGCT
GAATGAAGCCATACCAAACGACGAGCGTGACACCACGATGCCTGTAGCAATGGCAACAACGTTGCGCAAA
CTATTAACTGGCGAACTACTTACTCTAGCTTCCCGGCAACAATTAATAGACTGGATGGAGGCGGATAAAG
TTGCAGGACCACTTCTGCGCTCGGCCCTTCCGGCTGGCTGGTTTATTGCTGATAAATCTGGAGCCGGTGA
GCGTGGCTCTCGAGGTATCATTGCAGCACTGGGGCCAGATGGTAAGCCCTCCCGTATCGTAGTTATCTAC
ACGACGGGGAGTCAGGCAACTATGGATGAACGAAATAGACAGATCGCTGAGATAGGTGCCTCACTGATTA
AGCATTGGTAACTGTCAGACCAAGTTTACTCATATATACTTTAGATTGATTTAAAACTTCATTTTTAATT
TAAAAGGATCTAGGTGAAGATCCTTTTTGATAATCTCATGACCAAAATCCCTTAACGTGAGTTTTCGTTC
CACTGAGCGTCAGACCCCGTAGAAAAGATCAAAGGATCTTCTTGAGATCCTTTTTTTCTGCGCGTAATCT
GCTGCTTGCAAACAAAAAAACCACCGCTACCAGCGGTGGTTTGTTTGCCGGATCAAGAGCTACCAACTCT
TTTTCCGAAGGTAACTGGCTTCAGCAGAGCGCAGATACCAAATACTGTTCTTCTAGTGTAGCCGTAGTTA
GGCCACCACTTCAAGAACTCTGTAGCACCGCCTACATACCTCGCTCTGCTAATCCTGTTACCAGTGGCTG
CTGCCAGTGGCGATAAGTCGTGTCTTACCGGGTTGGACTCAAGACGATAGTTACCGGATAAGGCGCAGCG
GTCGGGCTGAACGGGGGGTTCGTGCACACAGCCCAGCTTGGAGCGAACGACCTACACCGAACTGAGATAC
CTACAGCGTGAGCTATGAGAAAGCGCCACGCTTCCCGAAGGGAGAAAGGCGGACAGGTATCCGGTAAGCG
GCAGGGTCGGAACAGGAGAGCGCACGAGGGAGCTTCCAGGGGGAAACGCCTGGTATCTTTATAGTCCTGT
CGGGTTTCGCCACCTCTGACTTGAGCGTCGATTTTTGTGATGCTCGTCAGGGGGGCGGAGCCTATGGAAA
AACGCCAGCAACGCGGCCTTTTTACGGTTCCTGGCCTTTTGCTGGCCTTTTGCTCACATGTTCTTTCCTG
CGTTATCCCCTGATTCTGTGGATAACCGTATTACCGCCTTTGAGTGAGCTGATACCGCTCGCCGCAGCCG
AACGACCGAGCGCAGCGAGTCAGTGAGCGAGGAAGCGGAAGAGCGCCCAATACGCAAACCGCCTCTCCCC
GCGCGTTGGCCGATTCATTAATGCAGCTGGCACGACAGGTTTCCCGACTGGAAAGCGGGCAGTGAGCGCA
ACGCAATTAATGTGAGTTAGCTCACTCATTAGGCACCCCAGGCTTTACACTTTATGCTTCCGGCTCGTAT
GTTGTGTGGAATTGTGAGCGGATAACAATTTCACACGAGCTATTTAGGTGACACTATAGAAGTGAAGCTT
GGTCTCAACCTCACGGGGCGCAAAGAAGCATGACATACGAATGAGACAATTTCAGTTTTCGTATATAATA
ATTCCATAATCATAATTTAATCACTAGTTTTAATTGGTAACATAACCTTAAAAAAGCATCCACTCATTAT
GCGCTCCACTTTACTACTTACTCTGATAACATGAAAAAGTATATGTTTAATACTAGTTGTTTGTTCCGTT
TCCAAGCACGCTCTTTCTTCTTTTCAGTCATTTTTAATCCGCATTTACAATAATATTTAGCTATTTTCAT
ATATCATTCTATACTAGCTCACAATAATTACATATGAGCACGCTTTTTTGTGTTCAAATATTATAAATCT
TCGTTAGTTACCGCTGCTTTTTATAATTATGTATACTTTCTGGTTCCAGGAGACTAATTAAGGAAGATTA
TTAGAGGCTTCTTATACGTGCCATATGATTATTTATTTATGTACTGTCATGGTTCATATATAGCGATGTG
ATACCAATATACCAATCACCAAAGTTATGAGAAAATCACGTAACCAGAGGTGTTGGTACATACATTTTCT
GTTAAAAATAGTTAAGAGGACTTGTAATCTTTTGTGTTTAACTATTGATAATTTTTTACTTTATTCGGTG
AAACAATTTACGCATGTTTCTGTGTTGTGCTTGTGTTTCTTGTATTCTTCTTGTGTATAGCTTTCCTTAT
AAGAAAGAAAAAGAAGAAGATTAATTGATTAGATCGAGAAAGAGAAAGGCCTTTTGAGATAGAAATGGAG
AAAGGATGGATTGAATTTGAAGCATAGAGAATAGCGAACACTCACTGCAAAGTTAGTGGGAAAGTCGCGC
GTCATACGAGGGAGCAACAAAGTGTGGGCTTTTCTTTTACAGTCTCAGAAACTAATGCATGCTCACATTT
ATAAAAAAAAAAAAAAACAATTCTTGTGTTAAATCAAGAGTGGATTAATTATGAGATAATCTAATGTACA
TTACTGTTATATGATTATAACTTGATAGACCAAATAATCATCTTAATCAGACCTGATAAAAGAAAAGAGA
TTAATTTCAACAGTGAGAAATTAAAGATAGAAAGTACATATTATTGGTGTAAAAGTTGTTGATTTAATTT
AAGGCAGATGTATTAAGTTAAATATGTAAATGTAGAGGCTGCGGGAAGGGTGACCAGCTGGTCTGACAGG
GTACGCCGGTTGTCGGGAGGAAGAACGCCGCTATTGGCAGAGTCACGCGGGGTAACCGGCTGGCGGCTGT
AGCCGGTCACAGAGTGTATTAATATGGTCGTACAATACTTGTAGAGTGCTTTTTCCTGTGACGGTCCCGT
TTATTCCCCACACCCTCCTCGATTCTTTCAGTTAAAAGTGGGGGAAAAAGGTAACCTGACTCTTAGAAAA
TTTGAATACAATTGTGGGTCACCTCATCTCATGTAGTCATGTCTATACAATTATAAATACCTCTCAACAA
ACCCAAAATCGAATTATAAGCCTTCTCTAGCTAGAGTTTGAAGCAAGACCTGTTCACATTAGTAAAAACA
AATATATAGAAAGAGGAAAGATTGAAGCGGAAAACGGGACAAGACGGGTGTGCCGTTGAACATGAGACCG
AATTCTCGCCCTATAGTGAGTCGTATTACCTGGCCGTCGTTTTACAACGTCGTGACTGGGAAAACCCTGG
CGTTACCCAACTTAATCGCCTTGCAGCACATCCCCCTTTCGCCAGCTGGCGTAATAGCGAAGAGGCCCGC
ACCGATCGCCCTTCCCAACAGTTGCGCAGCCTGAATGGCGAATGGCGCCTGATGCGGTATTTTCTCCTTA
CGCATCTGTGCGGTATTTCACACCGCATATGGTGCACTCTCAGTACAATCTGCTCTGATGCCGCATAGTT
AAGCCAGCCCCGACACCCGCCAACACCCGCTGACGCGCCCTGACGGGCTTGTCTGCTCCCGGCATCCGCT
TACAGACAAGCTGTGACCGTCTCCGGGAGCTGCATGTGTCAGAGGTTTTCACCGTCATCACCGAAACGCG
CGA
